>Addgene plasmid #99203 | pLXIN2 | addgene full sequence | sequence record 192445 | Addgene NGS Result
CCACAACCCCTCACTCGGCGCGCCAGTCTTCCGATAGACTGCGTCGCCCGGGTACCCGTATTCCCAATAA
AGCCTCTTGCTGTTTGCATCCGAATCGTGGTCTCGCTGTTCCTTGGGAGGGTCTCCTCTGAGTGATTGAC
TACCCACGACGGGGGTCTTTCATTTGGGGGCTCGTCCGGGATTTGGAGACCCCTGCCCAGGGACCACCGA
CCCACCACCGGGAGGTAAGCTGGCCAGCAACTTATCTGTGTCTGTCCGATTGTCTAGTGTCTATGTTTGA
TGTTATGCGCCTGCGTCTGTACTAGTTAGCTAACTAGCTCTGTATCTGGCGGACCCGTGGTGGAACTGAC
GAGTTCTGAACACCCGGCCGCAACCCTGGGAGACGTCCCAGGGACTTTGGGGGCCGTTTTTGTGGCCCGA
CCTGAGGAAGGGAGTCGATGTGGAATCCGACCCCGTCAGGATATGTGGTTCTGGTAGGAGACGAGAACCT
AAAACAGTTCCCGCCTCCGTCTGAATTTTTGCTTTCGGTTTGGAACCGAAGCCGCGCGTCTTGTCTGCTG
CAGCGCTGCAGCATCGTTCTGTGTTGTCTCTGTCTGACTGTGTTTCTGTATTTGTCTGAAAATTAGGGCC
AGACTGTTACCACTCCCTTAAGTTTGACCTTAGGTCACTGGAAAGATGTCGAGCGGATCGCTCACAACCA
GTCGGTAGATGTCAAGAAGAGACGTTGGGTTACCTTCTGCTCTGCAGAATGGCCAACCTTTAACGTCGGA
TGGCCGCGAGACGGCACCTTTAACCGAGACCTCATCACCCAGGTTAAGATCAAGGTCTTTTCACCTGGCC
CGCATGGACACCCAGACCAGGTCCCCTACATCGTGACCTGGGAAGCCTTGGCTTTTGACCCCCCTCCCTG
GGTCAAGCCCTTTGTACACCCTAAGCCTCCGCCTCCTCTTCCTCCATCCGCCCCGTCTCTCCCCCTTGAA
CCTCCTCGTTCGACCCCGCCTCGATCCTCCCTTTATCCAGCCCTCACTCCTTCTCTAGGCGCCGGAATTC
GTTAACTCGAGGATCCGCCCCTCTCCCTCCCCCCCCTAACGTTACTGGCCGAAGCCGCTTGGAATAAGGC
CGGTGTGCGTTTGTCTATATGTTATTTTCCACCATATTGCCGTCTTTTGGCAATGTGAGGGCCCGGAAAC
CTGGCCCTGTCTTCTTGACGAGCATTCCTAGGGGTCTTTCCCCTCTCGCCAAAGGAATGCAAGGTCTGTT
GAATGTCGTGAAGGAAGCAGTTCCTCTGGAAGCTTCTTGAAGACAAGCAACGTCTGTAGCGACCCTTTGC
AGGCAGCGGAACCCCCCACCTGGCGACAGGTGCCTCTGCGGCCAAAAGCCACGTGTATAAGATACACCTG
CAAAGGCGGCACAACCCCAGTGCCACGTTGTGAGTAGGATAGTTGTGGAAAGAGTCAAATGGCTCTCCTC
AAGCGTATTCAACAAGGGGCTGAAGGATGCCCAGAAGGTACCCCATTGTATGGGATCTGATCTGGGGCCT
CGGTGCACATGCTTTACATGTGTTTAGTCGAGGTTAAAAAAACGTCTAGGCCCCCCGAACCACGGGGACG
TGGTTTTCCTTTGAAAAACACGATGATAATATGGGATCGGCCATTGAACAAGATGGATTGCACGCAGGTT
CTCCGGCCGCTTGGGTGGAGAGGCTATTCGGCTATGACTGGGCACAACAGACAATCGGCTGCTCTGATGC
CGCCGTGTTCCGGCTGTCAGCGCAGGGGCGCCCGGTTCTTTTTGTCAAGACCGACCTGTCCGGTGCCCTG
AATGAACTGCAGGACGAGGCAGCGCGGCTATCGTGGCTGGCCACGACGGGCGTTCCTTGCGCAGCTGTGC
TCGACGTTGTCACTGAAGCGGGAAGGGACTGGCTGCTATTGGGCGAAGTGCCGGGGCAGGATCTCCTGTC
ATCTCACCTTGCTCCTGCCGAGAAAGTATCCATCATGGCTGATGCAATGCGGCGGCTGCATACGCTTGAT
CCGGCTACCTGCCCATTCGACCACCAAGCGAAACATCGCATCGAGCGAGCACGTACTCGGATGGAAGCCG
GTCTTGTCGATCAGGATGATCTGGACGAAGAGCATCAGGGGCTCGCGCCAGCCGAACTGTTCGCCAGGCT
CAAGGCGCGCATGCCCGACGGCGATGATCTCGTCGTGACCCATGGCGATGCCTGCTTGCCGAATATCATG
GTGGAAAATGGCCGCTTTTCTGGATTCATCGACTGTGGCCGGCTGGGTGTGGCGGACCGCTATCAGGACA
TAGCGTTGGCTACCCGTGATATTGCTGAAGAGCTTGGCGGCGAATGGGCTGACCGCTTCCTCGTGCTTTA
CGGTATCGCCGCTCCCGATTCGCAGCGCATCGCCTTCTATCGCCTTCTTGACGAGTTCTTCTGAGCGGGA
CTCTGGGGTTCGATAAAATAAAAGATTTTATTTAGTCTCCAGAAAAAGGGGGGAATGAAAGACCCCACCT
GTAGGTTTGGCAAGCTAGCTTAAGTAACGCCATTTTGCAAGGCATGGAAAAATACATAACTGAGAATAGA
GAAGTTCAGATCAAGGTCAGGAACAGATGGAACAGCTGAATATGGGCCAAACAGGATATCTGTGGTAAGC
AGTTCCTGCCCCGGCTCAGGGCCAAGAACAGATGGAACAGCTGAATATGGGCCAAACAGGATATCTGTGG
TAAGCAGTTCCTGCCCCGGCTCAGGGCCAAGAACAGATGGTCCCCAGATGCGGTCCAGCCCTCAGCAGTT
TCTAGAGAACCATCAGATGTTTCCAGGGTGCCCCAAGGACCTGAAATGACCCTGTGCCTTATTTGAACTA
ACCAATCAGTTCGCTTCTCGCTTCTGTTCGCGCGCTTCTGCTCCCCGAGCTCAATAAAAGAGCCCACAAC
CCCTCACTCGGGGCGCCAGTCCTCCGATTGACTGAGTCGCCCGGGTACCCGTGTATCCAATAAACCCTCT
TGCAGTTGCATCCGACTTGTGGTCTCGCTGTTCCTTGGGAGGGTCTCCTCTGAGTGATTGACTACCCGTC
AGCGGGGGTCTTTCATTTGGGGGCTCGTCCGGGATCGGGAGACCCCTGCCCAGGGACCACCGACCCACCA
CCGGGAGGTAAGCTGGCTGCCTCGCGCGTTTCGGTGATGACGGTGAAAACCTCTGACACATGCAGCTCCC
GGAGACGGTCACAGCTTGTCTGTAAGCGGATGCCGGGAGCAGACAAGCCCGTCAGGGCGCGTCAGCGGGT
GTTGGCGGGTGTCGGGGCGCAGCCATGACCCAGTCACGTAGCGATAGCGGAGTGTATACTGGCTTAACTA
TGCGGCATCAGAGCAGATTGTACTGAGAGTGCACCATATGCGGTGTGAAATACCGCACAGATGCGTAAGG
AGAAAATACCGCATCAGGCGCTCTTCCGCTTCCTCGCTCACTGACTCGCTGCGCTCGGTCGTTCGGCTGC
GGCGAGCGGTATCAGCTCACTCAAAGGCGGTAATACGGTTATCCACAGAATCAGGGGATAACGCAGGAAA
GAACATGTGAGCAAAAGGCCAGCAAAAGGCCAGGAACCGTAAAAAGGCCGCGTTGCTGGCGTTTTTCCAT
AGGCTCCGCCCCCCTGACGAGCATCACAAAAATCGACGCTCAAGTCAGAGGTGGCGAAACCCGACAGGAC
TATAAAGATACCAGGCGTTTCCCCCTGGAAGCTCCCTCGTGCGCTCTCCTGTTCCGACCCTGCCGCTTAC
CGGATACCTGTCCGCCTTTCTCCCTTCGGGAAGCGTGGCGCTTTCTCATAGCTCACGCTGTAGGTATCTC
AGTTCGGTGTAGGTCGTTCGCTCCAAGCTGGGCTGTGTGCACGAACCCCCCGTTCAGCCCGACCGCTGCG
CCTTATCCGGTAACTATCGTCTTGAGTCCAACCCGGTAAGACACGACTTATCGCCACTGGCAGCAGCCAC
TGGTAACAGGATTAGCAGAGCGAGGTATGTAGGCGGTGCTACAGAGTTCTTGAAGTGGTGGCCTAACTAC
GGCTACACTAGAAGGACAGTATTTGGTATCTGCGCTCTGCTGAAGCCAGTTACCTTCGGAAAAAGAGTTG
GTAGCTCTTGATCCGGCAAACAAACCACCGCTGGTAGCGGTGGTTTTTTTGTTTGCAAGCAGCAGATTAC
GCGCAGAAAAAAAGGATCTCAAGAAGATCCTTTGATCTTTTCTACGGGGTCTGACGCTCAGTGGAACGAA
AACTCACGTTAAGGGATTTTGGTCATGAGATTATCAAAAAGGATCTTCACCTAGATCCTTTTAAATTAAA
AATGAAGTTTTAAATCAATCTAAAGTATATATGAGTAAACTTGGTCTGACAGTTACCAATGCTTAATCAG
TGAGGCACCTATCTCAGCGATCTGTCTATTTCGTTCATCCATAGTTGCCTGACTCCCCGTCGTGTAGATA
ACTACGATACGGGAGGGCTTACCATCTGGCCCCAGTGCTGCAATGATACCGCGAGACCCACGCTCACCGG
CTCCAGATTTATCAGCAATAAACCAGCCAGCCGGAAGGGCCGAGCGCAGAAGTGGTCCTGCAACTTTATC
CGCCTCCATCCAGTCTATTAATTGTTGCCGGGAAGCTAGAGTAAGTAGTTCGCCAGTTAATAGTTTGCGC
AACGTTGTTGCCATTGCTGCAGGCATCGTGGTGTCACGCTCGTCGTTTGGTATGGCTTCATTCAGCTCCG
GTTCCCAACGATCAAGGCGAGTTACATGATCCCCCATGTTGTGCAAAAAAGCGGTTAGCTCCTTCGGTCC
TCCGATCGTTGTCAGAAGTAAGTTGGCCGCAGTGTTATCACTCATGGTTATGGCAGCACTGCATAATTCT
CTTACTGTCATGCCATCCGTAAGATGCTTTTCTGTGACTGGTGAGTACTCAACCAAGTCATTCTGAGAAT
AGTGTATGCGGCGACCGAGTTGCTCTTGCCCGGCGTCAACACGGGATAATACCGCGCCACATAGCAGAAC
TTTAAAAGTGCTCATCATTGGAAAACGTTCTTCGGGGCGAAAACTCTCAAGGATCTTACCGCTGTTGAGA
TCCAGTTCGATGTAACCCACTCGTGCACCCAACTGATCTTCAGCATCTTTTACTTTCACCAGCGTTTCTG
GGTGAGCAAAAACAGGAAGGCAAAATGCCGCAAAAAAGGGAATAAGGGCGACACGGAAATGTTGAATACT
CATACTCTTCCTTTTTCAATATTATTGAAGCATTTATCAGGGTTATTGTCTCATGAGCGGATACATATTT
GAATGTATTTAGAAAAATAAACAAATAGGGGTTCCGCGCACATTTCCCCGAAAAGTGCCACCTGACGTCT
AAGAAACCATTATTATCATGACATTAACCTATAAAAATAGGCGTATCACGAGGCCCTTTCGTCTTCAAGA
ATTGCTAGCAATTGCTAGCAATTGCTAGCAATTCATACCAGATCACCGAAAACTGTCCTCCAAATGTGTC
CCCCTCACACTCCCAAATTCGCGGGCTTCTGCCTCTTAGACCACTCTACCCTATTCCCCACACTCACCGG
AGCCAAAGCCGCGGCCCTTCCGTTTCTTTGCTTTTGAAAGACCCCACCCGTAGGTGGCAAGCTAGCTTAA
GTAACGCCACTTTGCAAGGCATGGAAAAATACATAACTGAGAATAGAAAAGTTCAGATCAAGGTCAGGAA
CAAAGAAACAGCTGAATACCAAACAGGATATCTGTGGTAAGCGGTTCCTGCCCCGGCTCAGGGCCAAGAA
CAGATGAGACAGCTGAGTGATGGGCCAAACAGGATATCTGTGGTAAGCAGTTCCTGCCCCGGCTCGGGGC
CAAGAACAGATGGTCCCCAGATGCGGTCCAGCCCTCAGCAGTTTCTAGTGAATCATCAGATGTTTCCAGG
GTGCCCCAAGGACCTGAAAATGACCCTGTACCTTATTTGAACTAACCAATCAGTTCGCTTCTCGCTTCTG
TTCGCGCGCTTCCGCTCTCCGAGCTCAATAAAAGAGC
Features (pLannotate 1.2.2; 12 found; start..end, strand, type, name):
    286..560     +  misc_feature   MESV Ψ (fragment): packaging signal of murine embryonic stem cell virus
    627..1043    +  CDS            gag (truncated): truncated Moloney murine leukemia virus (MMLV) gag gene lacking the start codon
   1068..1639    +  misc_feature   IRES: internal ribosome entry site (IRES) of the encephalomyocarditis virus (EMCV)
   1641..2444    +  CDS            NeoR/KanR: aminoglycoside phosphotransferase from Tn5; aph(3')-II (or nptII); confers resistance to neomycin, kanamycin, and G418 (Geneticin®)
   2504..3097    +  LTR            LTR: long terminal repeat from Moloney murine leukemia virus
   3166..3206    +  CDS            rop (fragment): Rop protein, which maintains plasmids at low copy number; rop
   3308..3448    +  misc_feature   bom: basis of mobility region from pBR322
   3634..4222    -  rep_origin     ori: high-copy-number ColE1/pMB1/pBR322/pUC origin of replication
   4393..5253    -  CDS            AmpR: β-lactamase; bla; confers resistance to ampicillin, carbenicillin, and related antibiotics
   5254..5358    -  promoter       AmpR promoter: bla
   5635..6057    +  LTR            5' LTR (fragment): long terminal repeat from Moloney murine sarcoma virus
   6046..164     +  LTR            5' LTR (truncated) (across the origin): truncated long terminal repeat from Moloney murine sarcoma virus
