[The description below was written by a language model from this plasmid's Addgene catalogue record and pLannotate feature annotations shown in this document.]
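Description:
pLXIN2 is an empty bicistronic gammaretroviral expression vector derived from pLXSN, intended for stable gene delivery into mammalian cells. It is propagated in E. coli on a pBR322-type backbone carrying a high-copy ColE1/pMB1 origin, a bom region, a remnant of rop, and an ampicillin resistance gene under its own bla promoter. The sequenced plasmid is about 6.1 kb.

The proviral portion is bounded by a Moloney murine sarcoma virus 5' LTR, which spans the numbering origin of the sequence record, and a Moloney murine leukemia virus 3' LTR. Downstream of the 5' LTR lie the packaging signal and a truncated gag segment lacking its start codon, which together support efficient encapsidation of the genomic RNA. The original pLXSN cloning site (EcoRI, HpaI, XhoI, BamHI) is retained between this region and the selection cassette. In pLXIN2 the internal SV40 promoter that drove neomycin phosphotransferase in pLXSN has been replaced by the encephalomyocarditis virus IRES, so a gene inserted in the cloning site and the NeoR marker are translated from a single LTR-driven transcript. This links G418 resistance to expression of the insert. According to the depositor, the IRES is left unaltered. NeoR translation therefore begins at the native 11th ATG, as in the wild-type virus, rather than at a synthetic ATG further downstream as in most commercial IRES vectors; this is the "optimized" feature.

No insert is present. When transfected into amphotropic or ecotropic packaging cell lines, the plasmid yields recombinant retrovirus for transduction and G418 selection of target cells, and the depositor notes that such work requires appropriate biosafety containment.
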