Addgene plasmid #99203: pLXIN2
Purpose: (Empty Backbone) Bicistronic retroviral vector (optimized internal ribosome entry site)
Depositing lab: Saroj Mathupala. Depositing organization: Wayne State University.
Backbone
  Vector backbone: pLXSN
  Backbone manufacturer: Miller, A.D., GenBank Acc. No. M28248
  Backbone size (bp): 5874
  Modifications to backbone: Internal SV40 promoter driving Neomycin (Geneticin; G-418) selection of pLXSN was replaced with IRES (internal ribosome entry site/sequence) from EMCV (encephalomyocarditis virus; GenBank NC_001479) to generate this bicistronic retroviral vector. The IRES was kept unaltered, and the translation initiation of neomycin phosphotransferase occurs at the 11th ATG of the IRES, identical to that of the wild type virus. Most commercial plasmid and retroviral vectors harbor an IRES where the 11th ATG is missing. Translation initiation begins 19 bp downstream off a synthetic ATG codon. The original MCS of pLXSN, EcoRI-HpaI-XhoI-BamHI was maintained unaltered.
  Vector type: Mammalian Expression, Retroviral
  Promoter: LTR
  Selectable markers: Neomycin (select with G418)
Growth in bacteria
  Bacterial resistance: Ampicillin, 100 μg/mL
  Growth temperature: 37°C
  Growth strain: NEB Stable
  Copy number: High Copy
Gene/Insert
  Cloning method: Restriction Enzyme
  Sequencing primers: 5′ CCCTTGAACCTCCTCGTTCGACC; 3′ GTGCAATCCATCTTGTTCAATGGC
Resource information
  A portion of this plasmid was derived from a plasmid made by: The original pLXSN vector was obtained from Dr. Dusty Miller at Fred Hutchinson Cancer Center in Seattle, WA.
Terms and licenses: Academic/Nonprofit Terms; Industry Terms: Not Available to Industry
Depositor comments: When transfected into amphotropic (PA317) or ecotropic (PE501) mammalian packaging cell lines, the plasmid pLXIN2 will generate live retrovirus. Thus, the procedures will require handling at BSL2 level, when the plasmid is used to generate recombinant retrovirus for transduction.
How to cite: pLXIN2 was a gift from Saroj Mathupala (Addgene plasmid # 99203 ; http://n2t.net/addgene:99203 ; RRID:Addgene_99203)
